>Addgene plasmid #156692 | pD649-HAsp-LILRB4-Fc(DAPA)-AviTag-6xHis | addgene full sequence | sequence record 409999 | Addgene NGS Result
TTTCAATATTATTGAAGCATTTATCAGGGTTATTGTCTCATGAGCGGATACATATTTGAATGTATTTAGA
AAAATAAACAAATAGGGGTCAGTGTTACAACCAATTAACCAATTCTGAACATTATCGCGAGCCCATTTAT
ACCTGAATATGGCTCATAACACCCCTTGCTCATGACCAAAATCCCTTAACGTGAGTTACGCGCGCGTCGT
TCCACTGAGCGTCAGACCCCGTAGAAAAGATCAAAGGATCTTCTTGAGATCCTTTTTTTCTGCGCGTAAT
CTGCTGCTTGCAAACAAAAAAACCACCGCTACCAGCGGTGGTTTGTTTGCCGGATCAAGAGCTACCAACT
CTTTTTCCGAAGGTAACTGGCTTCAGCAGAGCGCAGATACCAAATACTGTTCTTCTAGTGTAGCCGTAGT
TAGCCCACCACTTCAAGAACTCTGTAGCACCGCCTACATACCTCGCTCTGCTAATCCTGTTACCAGTGGC
TGCTGCCAGTGGCGATAAGTCGTGTCTTACCGGGTTGGACTCAAGACGATAGTTACCGGATAAGGCGCAG
CGGTCGGGCTGAACGGGGGGTTCGTGCACACAGCCCAGCTTGGAGCGAACGACCTACACCGAACTGAGAT
ACCTACAGCGTGAGCTATGAGAAAGCGCCACGCTTCCCGAAGGGAGAAAGGCGGACAGGTATCCGGTAAG
CGGCAGGGTCGGAACAGGAGAGCGCACGAGGGAGCTTCCAGGGGGAAACGCCTGGTATCTTTATAGTCCT
GTCGGGTTTCGCCACCTCTGACTTGAGCGTCGATTTTTGTGATGCTCGTCAGGGGGGCGGAGCCTATGGA
AAAACGCCAGCAACGCGGCCTTTTTACGGTTCCTGGCCTTTTGCTGGCCTTTTGCTCACATGTTCTTTCC
TGCGTTATCCCCTGATTCTGTGGATAACCGTATTACCGCCTTTGAGTGAGCTGATACCGCTCGCCGCAGC
CGAACGACCGAGCGCAGCGAGTCAGTGAGCGAGGAAGCGGAAGGCGAGAGTAGGGAACTGCCAGGCATCA
AACTAAGCAGAAGGCCCCTGACGGATGGCCTTTTTGCGTTTCTACAAACTCTTTCTGTGTTGTAAAACGA
CGGCCAGTCTTAAGCTCGGGCCCCCTGGGCGGTTCTGATAACGAGTAATCGTTAATCCGCAAATAACGTA
AAAACCCGCTTCGGCGGGTTTTTTTATGGGGGGAGTTTAGGGAAAGAGCATTTGTCAGAATATTTAAGGG
CGCCTGTCACTTTGCTTGATATATGAGAATTATTTAACCTTATAAATGAGAAAAAAGCAACGCACTTTAA
ATAAGATACGTTGCTTTTTCGATTGATGAACACCTATAATTAAACTATTCATCTATTATTTATGATTTTT
TGTATATACAATATTTCTAGTTTGTTAAAGAGAATTAAGAAAATAAATCTCGAAAATAATAAAGGGAAAA
TCAGTTTTTGATATCAAAATTATACATGTCAACGATAATACAAAATATAATACAAACTATAAGATGTTAT
CAGTATTTATTATCATTTAGAATAAATTTTGTGTCGCCCTTAATTGTGAGCGGATAACAATTACGAGCTT
CATGCACAGTGGCGTTGACTCAATATTGGCCATTAGCCATATTATTCATTGGTTATATAGCATAAATCAA
TATTGGCTATTGGCCATTGCATACGTTGTATCTATATCATAATATGTACATTTATATTGGCTCATGTCCA
ATATGACCGCCATGTTGGCATTGATTATTGACTAGTTATTAATAGTAATCAATTACGGGGTCATTAGTTC
ATAGCCCATATATGGAGTTCCGCGTTACATAACTTACGGTAAATGGCCCGCCTGGCTGACCGCCCAACGA
CCCCCGCCCATTGACGTCAATAATGACGTATGTTCCCATAGTAACGCCAATAGGGACTTTCCATTGACGT
CAATGGGTGGAGTATTTACGGTAAACTGCCCACTTGGCAGTACATCAAGTGTATCATATGCCAAGTACGC
CCCCTATTGACGTCAATGACGGTAAATGGCCCGCCTGGCATTATGCCCAGTACATGACCTTATGGGACTT
TCCTACTTGGCAGTACATCTACGTATTAGTCATCGCTATTACCATGGTGATGCGGTTTTGGCAGTACATC
AATGGGCGTGGATAGCGGTTTGACTCACGGGGATTTCCAAGTCTCCACCCCATTGACGTCAATGGGAGTT
TGTTTTGGCACCAAAATCAACGGGACTTTCCAAAATGTCGTAACAACTCCGCCCCATTGACGCAAATGGG
CGGTAGGCGTGTACGGTGGGAGGTCTATATAAGCAGAGCTCGTTTAGTGAACCGTCAGATCGCCTGGAGA
CGCCATCCACGCTGTTTTGACCTCCATAGAAGACACCGGGACCGATCCAGCCTCCGCGGCCGGGAACGGT
GCATTGGAACGCGGATTCCCCGTGCCAAGAGTGACGTAAGTACCGCCTATAGAGTCTATAGGCCCACCCC
CTTGGCTTCGTTAGAACGCGGCTACAATTAATACATAACCTTATGTATCATACACATACGATTTAGGTGA
CACTATAGAATAACATCCACTTTGCCTTTCTCTCCACAGGTGTCCACTCCCAGGTCCAACTGCACCTCGG
TTCTATCGAAAACGCGCCTGCTAGCGCCACCATGAAGACCATCATTGCCCTGAGCTACATCTTCTGCCTG
GTGTTCGCTGCGGCCGCCCAAGCTGGACCTCTTCCTAAACCTACACTGTGGGCCGAGCCTGGCTCTGTGA
TCTCTTGGGGCAATAGCGTGACCATCTGGTGCCAGGGAACACTGGAAGCCAGAGAGTACCGGCTGGACAA
AGAGGAAAGCCCCGCTCCTTGGGACAGACAGAACCCTCTGGAACCCAAGAACAAGGCCAGATTCAGCATC
CCCAGCATGACCGAGGATTACGCCGGCAGATACCGGTGCTACTACAGATCTCCTGTTGGCTGGTCCCAGC
CTAGCGATCCACTGGAATTGGTCATGACAGGCGCCTACAGCAAGCCCACACTGTCTGCTCTGCCTTCTCC
TCTGGTCACCTCTGGCAAGTCTGTGACCCTGCTGTGTCAGAGCAGATCCCCTATGGACACCTTCCTGCTG
ATCAAAGAGAGAGCCGCTCATCCCCTGCTGCACCTGAGATCTGAACATGGCGCTCAGCAGCACCAGGCCG
AGTTTCCAATGAGCCCTGTGACATCTGTGCACGGCGGCACCTACAGATGTTTCAGCAGCCACGGCTTCAG
CCACTACCTGCTGTCTCACCCTTCTGACCCACTGGAACTGATCGTGTCCGGCAGCCTGGAAGATCCCAGA
CCTTCTCCAACCAGAAGCGTGTCAACAGCCGCCGGACCTGAAGATCAGCCTCTGATGCCTACCGGCTCTG
TGCCTCATTCTGGACTGCGGAGACACTGGGAAGGCGCGCCGGGCGGCGACAAGACCCACACCTGCCCCCC
CTGCCCAGCTCCAGAACTGCTGGGAGGGCCTTCCGTGTTCCTGTTCCCCCCCAAGCCCAAGGACACCCTG
ATGATCAGCAGGACCCCCGAGGTGACCTGCGTGGTGGTGGCCGTGTCCCACGAGGACCCAGAGGTGAAGT
TCAACTGGTACGTGGACGGCGTGGAGGTGCACAACGCCAAGACCAAGCCCAGAGAGGAGCAGTACAACAG
CACCTACAGGGTGGTGTCCGTGCTGACCGTGCTGCACCAGGACTGGCTGAACGGCAAAGAATACAAGTGC
AAAGTCTCCAACAAGGCCCTGGCTGCCCCAATCGAAAAGACAATCAGCAAGGCCAAGGGCCAGCCACGGG
AGCCCCAGGTGTACACCCTGCCCCCCAGCCGGGAGGAGATGACCAAGAACCAGGTGTCCCTGACCTGTCT
GGTGAAGGGCTTCTACCCCAGCGATATCGCCGTGGAGTGGGAGAGCAACGGCCAGCCCGAGAACAACTAC
AAGACCACCCCCCCAGTGCTGGACAGCGACGGCAGCTTCTTCCTGTACAGCAAGCTGACCGTGGACAAGT
CCAGGTGGCAGCAGGGCAACGTGTTCAGCTGCAGCGTGATGCACGAGGCCCTGCACAACCACTACACCCA
GAAGTCCCTGAGCCTGAGCCCCGGCGGCAGCGGTCTTAATGATATTTTCGAGGCTCAGAAGATTGAGTGG
CATGAACACCACCACCATCACCACTAAGGCCGGCCTGTAGTCACTGGCACAACGCGTTACCCGGTAAGCC
AATCGGGTATACACGGTCGTCATACTGCAGACAGGGTTCTTCTACTTTGCAAGATAGTCTTGAGTAGTAA
AATAAATAGATAGAGAAAATCAGCCTCGACTGTGCCTTCTAGTTGCCAGCCATCTGTTGTTTGCCCCTCC
CCCGTGCCTTCCTTGACCCTGGAAGGTGCCACTCCCACTGTCCTTTCCTAATAAAATGAGGAAATTGCAT
CACAACACTCAACCCTATCTCGGTCTATTCTTTTGATTTATAAGGGATTTTGCCGATTTCGGCCTATTGG
TTAAAAAATGAGCTGATTTAACAAAAATTTAACGCGAATTAATTCTGTGGAATGTGTGTCAGTTAGGGTG
TGGAAAGTCCCCAGGCTCCCCAGCAGGCAGAAGTATGCAAAGCATGCATCTCAATTAGTCAGCAACCAGG
TGTGGAAAGTCCCCAGGCTCCCCAGCAGGCAGAAGTATGCAAAGCATGCATCTCAATTAGTCAGCAACCA
TAGTCCCGCCCCTAACTCCGCCCATCCCGCCCCTAACTCCGCCCAGTTCCGCCCATTCTCCGCCCCATGG
CTGACTAATTTTTTTTATTTATGCAGAGGCCGAGGCCGCCTCTGCCTCTGAGCTATTCCAGAAGTAGTGA
GGAGGCTTTTTTGGAGGCCTAGGCTTTTGCAAAAAGCTCCCGGGAGCTTGTATATCCATTTTCGGATCTG
ATCAGCACGTGTTGACAATTAATCATCGGCATAGTATATCGGCATAGTATAATACGACAAGGTGAGGAAC
TAAACCATGACCGAGTACAAGCCCACGGTGCGCCTCGCCACCCGCGACGACGTCCCCAGGGCCGTACGCA
CCCTCGCCGCCGCGTTCGCCGACTACCCCGCCACGCGCCACACCGTCGATCCGGACCGCCACATCGAGCG
GGTCACCGAGCTGCAAGAACTCTTCCTCACGCGCGTCGGGCTCGACATCGGCAAGGTGTGGGTCGCGGAC
GACGGCGCCGCGGTGGCGGTCTGGACCACGCCGGAGAGCGTCGAAGCGGGGGCGGTGTTCGCCGAGATCG
GCCCGCGCATGGCCGAGTTGAGCGGTTCCCGGCTGGCCGCGCAGCAACAGATGGAAGGCCTCCTGGCGCC
GCACCGGCCCAAGGAGCCCGCGTGGTTCCTGGCCACCGTCGGCGTCTCGCCCGACCACCAGGGCAAGGGT
CTGGGCAGCGCCGTCGTGCTCCCCGGAGTGGAGGCGGCCGAGCGCGCCGGGGTGCCCGCCTTCCTGGAGA
CATCCGCGCCCCGCAACCTCCCCTTCTACGAGCGGCTCGGCTTCACCGTCACCGCCGACGTCGAGGTGCC
CGAAGGACCGCGCACCTGGTGCATGACCCGCAAGCCCGGTGCCTGACACGTGCTACGAGATTTCGATTCC
ACCGCCGCCTTCTATGAAAGGTTGGGCTTCGGAATCGTTTTCCGGGACGCCGGCTGGATGATCCTCCAGC
GCGGGGATCTCATGCTGGAGTTCTTCGCCCACCCCAACTTGTTTATTGCAGCTTATAATGGTTACAAATA
AAGCAATAGCATCACAAATTTCACAAATAAAGCATTTTTTTCACTGCATTCTAGTTGTGGTTTGTCCAAA
CTCATCAATGTATCTTATCATGTCTGTATACCGTCGACCTCTAGCTAGAGCTTGGCGTAATCATGGTCAT
TACCAATGCTTAATCAGTGAGGCACCTATCTCAGCGATCTGTCTATTTCGTTCATCCATAGTTGCCTGAC
TCCCCGTCGTGTAGATAACTACGATACGGGAGGGCTTACCATCTGGCCCCAGCGCTGCGATGATACCGCG
AGAACCACGCTCACCGGCTCCGGATTTATCAGCAATAAACCAGCCAGCCGGAAGGGCCGAGCGCAGAAGT
GGTCCTGCAACTTTATCCGCCTCCATCCAGTCTATTAATTGTTGCCGGGAAGCTAGAGTAAGTAGTTCGC
CAGTTAATAGTTTGCGCAACGTTGTTGCCATCGCTACAGGCATCGTGGTGTCACGCTCGTCGTTTGGTAT
GGCTTCATTCAGCTCCGGTTCCCAACGATCAAGGCGAGTTACATGATCCCCCATGTTGTGCAAAAAAGCG
GTTAGCTCCTTCGGTCCTCCGATCGTTGTCAGAAGTAAGTTGGCCGCAGTGTTATCACTCATGGTTATGG
CAGCACTGCATAATTCTCTTACTGTCATGCCATCCGTAAGATGCTTTTCTGTGACTGGTGAGTACTCAAC
CAAGTCATTCTGAGAATAGTGTATGCGGCGACCGAGTTGCTCTTGCCCGGCGTCAATACGGGATAATACC
GCGCCACATAGCAGAACTTTAAAAGTGCTCATCATTGGAAAACGTTCTTCGGGGCGAAAACTCTCAAGGA
TCTTACCGCTGTTGAGATCCAGTTCGATGTAACCCACTCGTGCACCCAACTGATCTTCAGCATCTTTTAC
TTTCACCAGCGTTTCTGGGTGAGCAAAAACAGGAAGGCAAAATGCCGCAAAAAAGGGAATAAGGGCGACA
CGGAAATGTTGAATACTCATATTCTTCCTT
Features (pLannotate 1.2.2; 21 found; start..end, strand, type, name):
    119..143     -  CDS            KanR (fragment): aminoglycoside phosphotransferase; aph(3')-Ia; confers resistance to kanamycin
    254..842     +  rep_origin     ori: high-copy-number ColE1/pMB1/pBR322/pUC origin of replication
   1067..1084    +  terminator     rrnB T2 terminator (fragment): transcription terminator T2 from the E. coli rrnB gene
   1109..1128    -  CDS            lacZα (fragment): LacZα fragment of β-galactosidase; lacZ fragment
   1584..1600    +  protein_bind   lac operator: The lac repressor binds to the lac operator to inhibit transcription in E. coli. This inhibition can be relieved by adding lactose or isopropyl-β-D-thiogalactopyranoside (IPTG). lac repressor encoded by lacI
   1843..2146    +  enhancer       CMV enhancer: human cytomegalovirus immediate early enhancer
   2147..2350    +  promoter       CMV promoter: human cytomegalovirus (CMV) immediate early promoter
   2486..2529    +  intron         CMV intron (fragment): modified intron A from human cytomegalovirus
   2581..2599    +  promoter       SP6 promoter: promoter for bacteriophage SP6 RNA polymerase
   2603..2640    +  CDS            IgH signal sequence (fragment): signal sequence from the mouse immunoglobulin heavy chain variable region
   2749..3462    +  CDS            LILRB4 (fragment): LIRB4_HUMAN - Also known as ILT3, LIR5. Experimental evidence at protein level: Swiss-Prot protein existence level 1. Receptor for class I MHC antigens. Recognizes a broad spectrum of HLA-A, HLA-B, HLA-C and HLA-G alleles. Involved in the down-regulation of the immune response and the development of tolerance, e.g. towards transplants. Interferes with TNFRSF5-signaling and NF-kappa-B up-regulation. Inhibits receptor-mediated phosphorylation of cellular proteins and mobilization of intracellular calcium ions. From Homo sapiens (Human).
   3478..4155    +  CDS            IGHG1 (fragment): IGHG1_HUMAN - Experimental evidence at protein level: Swiss-Prot protein existence level 1. Constant region of immunoglobulin heavy chains. Immunoglobulins, also known as antibodies, are membrane-bound or secreted glycoproteins produced by B lymphocytes. In the recognition phase of humoral immunity, the membrane-bound immunoglobulins serve as receptors which, upon binding of a specific antigen, trigger the clonal expansion and differentiation of B lymphocytes into immunoglobulins- secreting plasma cells. Secreted immunoglobulins mediate the effector phase of humoral immunity, which results in
   4370..4481    +  polyA_signal   bGH poly(A) signal: bovine growth hormone polyadenylation signal
   4482..4590    +  rep_origin     f1 ori (fragment): f1 bacteriophage origin of replication; arrow indicates direction of (+) strand synthesis
   4604..4933    +  promoter       SV40 promoter: SV40 enhancer and early promoter
   4981..5028    +  promoter       EM7 promoter: synthetic bacterial promoter&nbsp
   5047..5646    +  CDS            PuroR (fragment): puromycin N-acetyltransferase; pac from Streptomyces; confers resistance to puromycin
   5656..5781    +  CDS            ble (fragment): BLE_KLEPN - Experimental evidence at protein level: Swiss-Prot protein existence level 1. Binding protein with a strong affinity to the bleomycin family of antibiotics. Binds to CL990; an antimitotic-antibiotic compound. From Klebsiella pneumoniae.
   5776..5897    +  polyA_signal   SV40 poly(A) signal: SV40 polyadenylation signal
   5950..6810    -  CDS            AmpR: β-lactamase; bla; confers resistance to ampicillin, carbenicillin, and related antibiotics
   6813..89      -  promoter       AmpR promoter (fragment) (across the origin): bla
