[The description below was written by a language model from this plasmid's Addgene catalogue record and pLannotate feature annotations shown in this document.]
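Description:
pD649-HAsp-LILRB4-Fc(DAPA)-AviTag-6xHis is a mammalian expression plasmid built on the pD649 backbone for producing a secreted, Fc-fused form of the extracellular domain of human LILRB4 (also called ILT3, LIR-5 or CD85K), an inhibitory immunoglobulin-superfamily receptor. It is propagated in E. coli as a high-copy plasmid through a ColE1/pUC-type origin and selected with ampicillin via an intact β-lactamase gene. The annotated sequence (6,820 nt) also shows a fragment of the f1 origin and small remnants of KanR, lacZα and an rrnB terminator, which appear to be backbone vestiges rather than functional parts.

Expression is driven by the CMV enhancer and immediate-early promoter, followed by a fragment of CMV intron A and an SP6 promoter that allows in vitro transcription and serves as a sequencing primer site. The open reading frame begins with a signal peptide: the name indicates an HA signal peptide, although the annotation software matched a short stretch to an IgH signal sequence. This directs the product into the secretory pathway. The 714 bp LILRB4 ectodomain insert sits between preserved NotI and AscI sites and is fused at its C-terminus to a human IgG1 Fc carrying the D265A and P329A (DAPA) substitutions, generally used to reduce Fc effector binding. An AviTag for site-specific biotinylation and a 6xHis tag for affinity purification follow, though neither was called in the feature table, and a bGH polyadenylation signal ends the unit. A separate SV40/EM7-driven puromycin resistance cassette with an SV40 poly(A) signal could support selection in mammalian cells.

The construct belongs to a collection made for screening interactions among human IgSF cell-surface proteins. The depositor notes that some plasmids in the set carry a transposase insertion upstream of the CMV promoter; none is annotated here.
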