Addgene plasmid #156692: pD649-HAsp-LILRB4-Fc(DAPA)-AviTag-6xHis
Purpose: Mammalian expression of cell-surface protein extracellular domain fused to Fc(DAPA)-Avi-6xHis. Protein is secreted from cells.
Depositing lab: Chris Garcia. Depositing organization: Stanford University. Publication: A Human IgSF Cell-Surface Interactome Reveals a Complex Network of Protein-Protein Interactions. Wojtowicz WM, Vielmetter J, Fernandes RA, Siepe DH, Eastman CL, Chisholm GB, Cox S, Klock H, Anderson PW, Rue SM, Miller JJ, Glaser SM, Bragstad ML, Vance J, Lam AW, Lesley SA, Zinn K, Garcia KC. Cell. 2020 Aug 20;182(4):1027-1043.e17. doi: 10.1016/j.cell.2020.07.025. PubMed 32822567.
Backbone
  Vector backbone: pD649
  Backbone size w/o insert (bp): 6106
  Vector type: Mammalian Expression
Growth in bacteria
  Bacterial resistance: Ampicillin, 100 μg/mL
  Growth temperature: 37°C
  Growth strain: DH5alpha
  Copy number: High Copy
Gene/Insert
  Gene/Insert name: LILRB4 (alt name: LIRB4)
  Species: H. sapiens (human)
  Insert size (bp): 714
  Mutation: Fc region of human IgG contains D265A and P329A mutations (DAPA)
  Entrez Gene: LILRB4 (a.k.a. CD85K, ILT-3, ILT3, LIR-5, LIR5)
  Promoter: CMV/SP6
  Tag / fusion protein: Fc(DAPA)-AviTag-6xHis (C terminal on backbone)
  Cloning method: Restriction Enzyme; 5′ cloning site GCGGCCGC (not destroyed); 3′ cloning site GGCGCGCC (not destroyed)
  Sequencing primers: 5′ ATTTAGGTGACACTATAG; 3′ CACGTACCAGTTGAACTTCACC
Resource information
  A portion of this plasmid was derived from a plasmid made by: synthesis by ThermoFisher
Terms and licenses: Academic/Nonprofit Terms; Industry Terms: Not Available to Industry
Depositor comments: Some plasmids in this collection may have an IS4-like element ISVsa5 family transposase upstream of the CMV promoter.
How to cite: pD649-HAsp-LILRB4-Fc(DAPA)-AviTag-6xHis was a gift from Chris Garcia (Addgene plasmid # 156692 ; http://n2t.net/addgene:156692 ; RRID:Addgene_156692)
