>Addgene plasmid #156692 | pD649-HAsp-LILRB4-Fc(DAPA)-AviTag-6xHis | depositor partial sequence | sequence record 302494 | insert (extracellular domain)
CAAGCTGGACCTCTTCCTAAACCTACACTGTGGGCCGAGCCTGGCTCTGTGATCTCTTGGGGCAATAGCG
TGACCATCTGGTGCCAGGGAACACTGGAAGCCAGAGAGTACCGGCTGGACAAAGAGGAAAGCCCCGCTCC
TTGGGACAGACAGAACCCTCTGGAACCCAAGAACAAGGCCAGATTCAGCATCCCCAGCATGACCGAGGAT
TACGCCGGCAGATACCGGTGCTACTACAGATCTCCTGTTGGCTGGTCCCAGCCTAGCGATCCACTGGAAT
TGGTCATGACAGGCGCCTACAGCAAGCCCACACTGTCTGCTCTGCCTTCTCCTCTGGTCACCTCTGGCAA
GTCTGTGACCCTGCTGTGTCAGAGCAGATCCCCTATGGACACCTTCCTGCTGATCAAAGAGAGAGCCGCT
CATCCCCTGCTGCACCTGAGATCTGAACATGGCGCTCAGCAGCACCAGGCCGAGTTTCCAATGAGCCCTG
TGACATCTGTGCACGGCGGCACCTACAGATGTTTCAGCAGCCACGGCTTCAGCCACTACCTGCTGTCTCA
CCCTTCTGACCCACTGGAACTGATCGTGTCCGGCAGCCTGGAAGATCCCAGACCTTCTCCAACCAGAAGC
GTGTCAACAGCCGCCGGACCTGAAGATCAGCCTCTGATGCCTACCGGCTCTGTGCCTCATTCTGGACTGC
GGAGACACTGGGAA
